>Addgene plasmid #46111 | pattB-synaptobrevin-3-QFBD-G4MDAD-hsp70 | depositor full sequence | sequence record 65006 | pattB-synaptobrevin-3-QFBD-G4MDAD-hsp70 sequence 12325 bps
CTG
[124 nt withheld, positions 4-127]
C
[91 nt withheld, positions 129-219]
A
[49 nt withheld, positions 221-269]
CCTTTGACGTTGGAGTCCACGTTCTTT
[37 nt withheld, positions 297-333]
ACCCTATCTCGGTCTATTCTTTTGATTTATAAGGGATTTTGCCGATTTCGGCCTATTGGTTAAAAAATGA
GCTGATTTAACAAAAATTTAACGCGAATTTTAACAAAATATTAACGCTTACAATTTCCATTCGCCATTCA
GGCTGCGCAACTGTTGGGAAGGGCGATCGGTGCGGGCCTCTTCGCTATTACGCCAGCTGGCGAAAGGGGG
ATGTGCTGCAAGGCGATTAAGTTGGGTAACGCCAGGGTTTTCCCAGTCACGACGTTGTAAAACGACGGCC
AGTGAATTGTAATACGACTCACTATAGGGCGAATTGGGTACGTACCGGGCCCCTAGTATGTATGTAAGTT
AATAAAACCCATTTTTGCGGAAAGTAGATAAAAAAAACATTTTTTTTTTTTACTGCACTGGATATCATTG
AACTTATCTGATCAGTTTTAAATTTACTTCGATCCAAGGGTATTTGATGTACCAGGTTCTTTCGATTACC
TCTCACTCAAAATGACATTCCACTCAAAGTCAGCGCTGTTTGCCTCCTTCTCTGTCCACAGAAATATCGC
CGTCTCTTTCGCCGCTGCGTCCGCTATCTCTTTCGCCACCGTTTGTAGCGTTACGTAGCGTCAATGTCCG
CCTTCAGTTGCATTTTGTCAGCGGTTTCGTGACGAAGCTCCAAGCGGTTTACGCCATCAATTAAACACAA
AGTGCTGTGCCAAAACTCCTCTCGCTTCTTATTTTTGTTTGTTTTTTGAGTGATTGGGGTGGTGATTGGT
TTTGGGTGGGTAAGCAGGGGAAAGTGTGAAAAATCCCGGCAATGGGCCAAGAGGATCAGGAGCTATTAAT
TCGCGGAGGCAGCAAACACCCATCTGCCGAGCATCTGAACAATGTGAGTAGTACATGTGCATACATCTTA
AGTTCACTTGATCTATAGGAACTGCGATTGCAACATCAAATTGTCTGCGGCGTGAGAACTGCGACCCACA
AAAATCCCAAACCGCAATTGCACAAACAAATAGTGACACGAAACAGATTATTCTGGTAGCTGTTCTCGCT
ATATAAGACAATTTTTGAGATCATATCATGATCAAGACATCTAAAGGCATTCATTTTCGACTATATTCTT
TTTTACAAAAAATATAACAACCAGATATTTTAAGCTGATCCTAGATGCACAAAAAATAAATAAAAGTATA
AACCTACTTCGTAGGATACTTCGGGGTACTTTTTGTTCGGGGTTAGATGAGCATAACGCTTGTAGTTGAT
ATTTGAGATCCCCTATCATTGCAGGGTGACAGCGGAGCGGCTTCGCAGAGCTGCATTAACCAGGGCTTCG
GGCAGGCCAAAAACTACGGCACGCTCCGGCCACCCAGTCCGCCGGAGGACTCCGGTTCAGGGAGCGGCCA
ACTAGCCGAGAACCTCACCTATGCCTGGCACAATATGGACATCTTTGGGGCGGTCAATCAGCCGGGCTCC
GGATGGCGGCAGCTGGTCAACCGGACACGCGGACTATTCTGCAACGAGCGACACATACCGGCGCCCAGGA
AACATTTGCTCAAGAACGGTGAGTTTCTATTCGCAGTCGGCTGATCTGTGTGAAATCTTAATAAAGGGTC
CAATTACCAATTTGAAACTCAGTTTGCGGCGTGGCCTATCCGGGCGAACTTTTGGCCGTGATGGGCAGTT
CCGGTGCCGGAAAGACGACCCTGCTGAATGCCCTTGCCTTTCGATCGCCGCAGGGCATCCAAGTATCGCC
ATCCGGGATGCGACTGCTCAATGGCCAACCTGTGGACGCCAAGGAGATGCAGGCCAGGTGCGCCTATGTC
CAGCAGGATGACCTCTTTATCGGCTCCCTAACGGCCAGGGAACACCTGATTTTCCAGGCCATGGTGCGGA
TGCCACGACATCTGACCTATCGGCAGCGAGTGGCCCGCGTGGATCAGGTGATCCAGGAGCTTTCGCTCAG
CAAATGTCAGCACACGATCATCGGTGTGCCCGGCAGGGTGAAAGGTCTGTCCGGCGGAGAAAGGAAGCGT
CTGGCATTCGCCTCCGAGGCACTAACCGATCCGCCGCTTCTGATCTGCGATGAGCCCACCTCCGGACTGG
ACTCATTTACCGCCCACAGCGTCGTCCAGGTGCTGAAGAAGCTGTCGCAGAAGGGCAAGACCGTCATCCT
GACCATTCATCAGCCGTCTTCCGAGCTGTTTGAGCTCTTTGACAAGATCCTTCTGATGGCCGAGGGCAGG
GTAGCTTTCTTGGGCACTCCCAGCGAAGCCGTCGACTTCTTTTCCTAGTGAGTTCGATGTGTTTATTAAG
GGTATCTAGCATTACATTACATCTCAACTCCTATCCAGCGTGGGTGCCCAGTGTCCTACCAACTACAATC
CGGCGGACTTTTACGTACAGGTGTTGGCCGTTGTGCCCGGACGGGAGATCGAGTCCCGTGATCGGATCGC
CAAGATATGCGACAATTTTGCTATTAGCAAAGTAGCCCGGGATATGGAGCAGTTGTTGGCCACCAAAAAT
TTGGAGAAGCCACTGGAGCAGCCGGAGAATGGGTACACCTACAAGGCCACCTGGTTCATGCAGTTCCGGG
CGGTCCTGTGGCGATCCTGGCTGTCGGTGCTCAAGGAACCACTCCTCGTAAAAGTGCGACTTATTCAGAC
AACGGTGAGTGGTTCCAGTGGAAACAAATGATATAACGCTTACAATTCTTGGAAACAAATTCGCTAGATT
TTAGTTAGAATTGCCTGATTCCACACCCTTCTTAGTTTTTTTCAATGAGATGTATAGTTTATAGTTTTGC
AGAAAATAAATAAATTTCATTTAACTCGCGAACATGTTGAAGATATGAATATTAATGAGATGCGAGTAAC
ATTTTAATTTGCAGATGGTTGCCATCTTGATTGGCCTCATCTTTTTGGGCCAACAACTCACGCAAGTGGG
CGTGATGAATATCAACGGAGCCATCTTCCTCTTCCTGACCAACATGACCTTTCAAAACGTCTTTGCCACG
ATAAATGTAAGTCTTGTTTAGAATACATTTGCATATTAATAATTTACTAACTTTCTAATGAATCGATTCG
ATTTAGGTGTTCACCTCAGAGCTGCCAGTTTTTATGAGGGAGGCCCGAAGTCGACTTTATCGCTGTGACA
CATACTTTCTGGGCAAAACGATTGCCGAATTACCGCTTTTTCTCACAGTGCCACTGGTCTTCACGGCGAT
TGCCTATCCGATGATCGGACTGCGGGCCGGAGTGCTGCACTTCTTCAACTGCCTGGCGCTGGTCACTCTG
GTGGCCAATGTGTCAACGTCCTTCGGATATCTAATATCCTGCGCCAGCTCCTCGACCTCGATGGCGCTGT
CTGTGGGTCCGCCGGTTATCATACCATTCCTGCTCTTTGGCGGCTTCTTCTTGAACTCGGGCTCGGTGCC
AGTATACCTCAAATGGTTGTCGTACCTCTCATGGTTCCGTTACGCCAACGAGGGTCTGCTGATTAACCAA
TGGGCGGACGTGGAGCCGGGCGAAATTAGCTGCACATCGTCGAACACCACGTGCCCCAGTTCGGGCAAGG
TCATCCTGGAGACGCTTAACTTCTCCGCCGCCGATCTGCCGCTGGACTACGTGGGTCTGGCCATTCTCAT
CGTGAGCTTCCGGGTGCTCGCATATCTGGCTCTAAGACTTCGGGCCCGACGCAAGGAGTAGCCGACATAT
ATCCGAAATAACTGCTTGTTTTTTTTTTTTACCATTATTACCATCGTGTTTACTGTTTATTGCCCCCTCA
AAAAGCTAATGTAATTATATTTGTGCCAATAAAAACAAGATATGACCTATAGAATACAAGTATTTCCCCT
TCGAACATCCCCACAAGTAGACTTTGGATTTGTCTTCTAACCAAAAGACTTACACACCTGCATACCTTAC
ATCAAAAACTCGTTTATCGCTACATAAAACACCGGGATATATTTTTTATATACATACTTTTCAAATCGCG
CGCCCTCTTCATAATTCACCTCCACCACACCACGTTTCGTAGTTGCTCTTTCGCTGTCTCCCACCCGCTC
TCCGCAACACATTCACCTTTTGTTCGACGACCTTGGAGCGACTGTCGTTAGTTCCGCGCGATTCGGTTCG
CTCAAATGGTTCCGAGTGGTTCATTTCGTCTCAATAGAAATTAGTAATAAATATTTGTATGTACAATTTA
TTTGCTCCAATATATTTGTATATATTTCCCTCACAGCTATATTTATTCTAATTTAATATTATGACTTTTT
AAGGTAATTTTTTGTGACCTGTTCGGAGTGATTAGCGTTACAATTTGAACTGAAAGTGACATCCAGTGTT
TGTTCCTTGTGTAGATGCATCTCAAAAAAATGGTGGGCATAATAGTGTTGTTTATATATATCAAAAATAA
CAACTATAATAATAAGAATACATTTAATTTAGAAAATGCTTGGATTTCACTGGAACTAGGCTAGCATAAC
TTCGTATAATGTATGCTATACGAAGTTATGCTAGCGGATCCGACCTCAAAGATGGAAGCGGAGCAGAAGG
AGCGATTTCAGACAGACGCCCCCAAGTTTTGGGATTCCTTCTACGGCATTCACGACAACCGCTTCTTCAA
GGATCGCCACTGGCTGTTTACGGAGTTCCCCGAACTAGCTCCTCTGGCGGCGGATTCGGCGGTACTGCAA
CCACGTAGCATTTTCGAACTGGGCTGTGGAGTAGGAAACACAATTTTACCCCTTCTACAGTACAGCTCTG
AACCGCAGCTCAAGGTTTTCGGATGTGACTTCTCCGCCCGGGCCATTGAAATCCTGCGAAGCCAACGGCA
GTTCGACGAGAAGCGCTGCGAGGTGTTTGTCATGGATGCCACGCTGGATCATTGGCAGGTGCCCTTCGAG
GAAAACTCACAGGACATTATTGTGATGATTTTTGTGCTGTCCGCAATTGAGCCAAAGAAAATGCAGCGGG
TATTGGACAATTGCTATCGCTACCTGCGTCCCGGTGGCTTGCTCCTCTTCCGCGACTACGGACGATACGA
CCTGGCACAGCTGCGCTTCAAGAGCGGCAAGTGTATGGAGGACAACTTCTACGTGCGAGGCGACGGCACC
ATGGTGTACTTCTTCACGGAGGAAGAACTGCGGGGTATGATGACTCAAGCGGGGCTGCAGGAGGAGCAGC
TCATTGTGGACCGAAGACTGCAAGTTAATCGCTGTCGCGGCTTGAAAATGTACCGCGTGTGGATTCAGAC
AAAGTTCAGGAAACCGCTTTAAATCAATTTAGACGAATAGTTCTGTGCATTTTAAACCTTGTTCAAATCA
ATTGATATAATTATTTACACGATATATTTAAAAATACAAAGTTAAAACTTCAAACTGTAATATTACTAGA
ACTTTGAGCATTTCTTTTTCTTGATGGAAAGCCCGGCTTGTTTTTAAATTTCCCACCCCTTGGCCATCGG
CACTTGGAAATCGCTAAGGAAAAGCTTCTCGCTGGAACACCATTCGCTGCTGGCCATCCAGGCAGCTTTT
TCCCCAAATACACATAACAGTTAGGAAAGCTGCAAGTTTTCGCAGTTGGCCAAAAACGTCGTAAGTGAAA
ATTTTCCTGGTGCTGCGTAAAAAAATTCGTAAAATATTAGTTAAGCCTGGTTTTTGTAAACTCAAGTTGC
CCGAGCAAAAGTAAAGTGATTCTGATCAAAAGTGCTAAAACTGATTGATTAGGAAAACGAAGATCAAACG
AAATGTCAACCAAAGTCAGCGAAAACCCTTGTCGTGCAGAATTTCATTGATTTTTTCTTCTGAGCCCACG
TTGGCCAGTTGGGCACTTGAAATTATTTTTAAAACGTTTTGCATTTTGAAGACATCTTAGGTGCCCCTGG
GGGTATGCAACGGAAATGAGGAAGGACATGCCTCATGGCTGGGCGTGTTGCTGCCACCCAAATAGTCCTC
TTACGTCCCAATTAGAATCCCATAGCTGCCCATTTCAAGCATTAACCGATGTACTAAAAATAGTTGCAAC
TATTTTCGCACTCTATTCAGCAGCAGTTCCAGCGCTGAGCCAGAAAATTCCTGCGAAAGGCTGTCGTGGC
AAGTGTTACCCGCACACATACACATCATCCAGATCCAGCCAATCCCCCCGTGGAGTGGAGTGAATTTTCA
TTGACGACGGGGCGAAAAAGCTCTGGCGGAAGAGCGACAGAGAGAGAGAGAAACAGAGAGAGAGAGAGAG
AAGCGGCACTGAGAGCGCAACCCTCTAGAACAAAAACAACGAAACAGAGTTCAGCTGCACCACCACCCAC
TACCTACACCACCAACGCCACCACCGCCCACTGACCATCCCACATCCCGACCTGCGCCAGTGGAAGACAG
TGAAAGAGGCCAAGTGCATCGTGCATAGAGTACCTTCATCCTAATCATCGACAGCCGAATTCCAACATGC
CACCCAAGCGCAAAACGCTTAACGCTGCGGCTGAGGCTAACGCTCATGCCGACGGACACGCCGACGGAAA
CGCCGACGGACACGTGGCCAATACGGCCGCGTCCTCGAATAATGCGAGGTTCGCTGATCTCACTAACATC
GATACTCCGGGTCTGGGACCCACAACTACGACCCTGCTCGTGGAACCAGCACGCTCAAAGCGTCAACGAG
TGTCCCGCGCATGCGACCAGTGCCGTGCAGCCCGAGAGAAATGCGACGGAATACAGCCTGCGTGTTTCCC
GTGCGTTTCCCAGGGAAGGTCCTGCACTTATCAGGCTTCGCCGAAAAAGAGGGGAGTTCAAACCGGTTAT
ATTCGTACGCTGGAGCTCGCCCTCGCCTGGATGTTTGAAAATGTCGCGCGTTCCGAAGATGCCTTGCATA
ACCTCCTCGTCCGTGACGCCGGACAAGGATCAGCTCTGCTCGTTGGTAAAGATTCGCCGGCTGCCGAGCG
ACTCCATGCCCGTTGGGCTACTAGCCGTGTCAATAAGAGCATTACCCGCCTCCTCATTGACTCGGCAGCT
CATCATGATAACTCCACAATTCCGTTGGATTTTATGCCCAGGGATGCTCTTCATGGATTTGATTGGTCTG
AAGAGGATGACATGTCGGATGGCTTGCCCTTCCTGAAAACGGACCCCAACAATAATGGGTTCTTTGGCGA
CGGTTCTCTCTTATGTATTCTTCGATCTATTGGCTTTAAACCGGAAAATTACACGAACTCTAACGTTAAC
AGGCTCCCGACCATGATTACGGATAGATACACGTTGGCTTCTAGATCCACAACATCCCGTTTACTTCAAA
GTTATCTCAATAATTTTCACCCCTACTGCCCTATCGTGCACTCACCGACGCTAATGATGTTGTATAATAA
CCAGATTGAAATCGCGTCGAAGGATCAATGGCAAATCCTTTTTAACTGCATATTAGCCATTGGAGCCTGG
TGTATAGAGGGGGAATCTACTGATATAGATGTTTTTTACTATCAAAATGCTAAATCTCATTTGACGAGCA
AGGTCTTCGAGTCAGGTTCCATAATTTTGGTGACAGCCCTACATCTTCTGTCGCGATATACACAGTGGAG
GCAGAAAACAAATACTAGCTATAATTTTCACAGCTTTTCCATAAGAATGGCCATATCATTGGGCTTGAAT
AGGGACCTCCCCTCGTCCTTCAGTGATAGCAGCATTCTGGAACAAAGACGCCGAATTTGGTGGTCTGTCT
ACTCTTGGGAGATCCAATTGTCCCTGCTTTATGGTCGATCCATCCAGCTTTCTCAGAATACAATCTCCTT
CCCTTCTTCTGTCGACGATGTGCAGCGTACCACAACAGGTCCCACCATATATCATGGCATCATTGAAACA
GCAAGGCTCTTACAAGTTTTCACAAAAATCTATGAACTAGACAAAACAGTAACTGCAGAAAAAAGTCCTA
TATGTGCAAAAAAATGCTTGATGATTTGTAATGAGATTGAGGAGGTTTCGAGACAGGCACCAAAGTTTTT
ACAAATGGATATTTCCACCACCGCTCTAACCAATTTGTTGAAGGAACACCCTTGGCTATCCTTTACAAGA
TTCGAACTGAAGTGGAAACAGTTGTCTCTTATCATTTATGTATTAAGAGATTTTTTCACTAATTTTACCC
AGAAAAAGTCACAACTAGAACAGGATCAAAATGATCATCAAAGTTATGAAGTTAAACGATGCTCCATCAT
GTTAAGCGATGCAGCACAAAGAACTGTTATGTCTGTAAGTAGCTATATGGACAATCATAATGTCACCCCA
TATTTTGCCTGGAATTGTTCTTATTACTTGTTCAATGCAGTCCTAGTACCCATAAAGACTCTACTCTCAA
ACTCAAAATCGAATGCTGAGAATAACGAGACCGCACAATTATTACAACAAATTAACACTGTTCTGATGCT
ATTAAAAAAACTGGCCACTTTTAAAATCCAGACTTGTGAAAAATACATTCAAGTACTGGAAGAGGTATGT
GCGCCGTTTCTGTTATCACAGTGTGCAATCCCATTACCGCATATCAGTTATAACAATAGTAATGGTAGCG
CCATTAAAAATATTGTCGGTTCTGCAACTATCGCCCAATACCCTACTCTTCCGGAGGAAAATGTCAACAA
TATCAGTGTTAAATATGTTTCTCCTGGCTCAGTAGGGCCTTCACCTGTGCCATTGAAATCAGGAGCAAGT
TTCAGTGATCTAGTCAAGCTGTTATCTAACCGTCCACCCTCTCGTAACTCTCCAGTGACAATACCAAGAA
GCACACCTTCGCATCGCTCAGTCACGCCTTTTCTAGGGCAACAGCAACAGCTGCAATCATTAGTGCCACT
GACCCCGTCTGCTTTGTTTGGTGGCGCCAATTTTAATCAAAGTGGGAATATTGCTGATAGCTCATTGTCC
TTCACTTTCACTAACAGTAGCAACGGTCCGAACCTCATAACAACTCAAACAAATTCTCAAGCGCTTTCAC
AACCAATTGCCTCCTCTAACGTTCATGATAACTTCATGAATAATGAAATCACGGCTAGTAAAATTGATGA
TGGTAATAATTCAAAACCACTGTCACCTGGTTGGACGGACCAAACTGCGTATAACGCGTTTGGAATCACT
ACAGGGATGTTTAATACCACTACAATGGATGATGTATATAACTATCTATTCGATGATGAAGATACCCCAC
CAAACCCAAAAAAAGAGTAATAGACGTCTATCGATACCGTCGACTAAAGCCAAATAGAAAATTATTCAGT
TCCTGGCTTAAGTTTTTAAAAGTGATATTATTTATTTGGTTGTAACCAACCAAAAGAATGTAAATAACTA
ATACATAATTATGTTAGTTTTAAGTTAGCAACAAATTGATTTTAGCTATATTAGCTACTTGGTTAATAAA
TAGAATATATTTATTTAAAGATAATTGCGTTTTTATTGTCAGGGAGTGAGTTTGCTTAAAAACTCGTTTA
GATCCGCGGCCGCGGCTCGAGGGTACCTCTAGAGATCCACTAGTGTCGACGATGTAGGTCACGGTCTCGA
AGCCGCGGTGCGGGTGCCAGGGCGTGCCCTTGGGCTCCCCGGGCGCGTACTCCACCTCACCCATCTGGTC
CATCATGATGAACGGGTCGAGGTGGCGGTAGTTGATCCCGGCGAACGCGCGGCGCACCGGGAAGCCCTCG
CCCTCGAAACCGCTGGGCGCGGTGGTCACGGTGAGCACGGGACGTGCGACGGCGTCGGCGGGTGCGGATA
CGCGGGGCAGCGTCAGCGGGTTCTCGACGGTCACGGCGGGCATGTCGACACTAGTTCTAGCCAGCTTTTG
TTCCCTTTAGTGAGGGTTAATTTCGAGCTTGGCGTAATCATGGTCATAGCTGTTTCCTGTGTGAAATTGT
TATCCGCTCACAATTCCACACAACATACGAGCCGGAAGCATAAAGTGTAAAGCCTGGGGTGCCTAATGAG
TGAGCTAACTCACATTAATTGCGTTGCGCTCACTGCCCGCTTTCCAGTCGGGAAACCTGTCGTGCCAGCT
GCATTAATGAATCGGCCAACGCGCGGGGAGAGGCGGTTTGCGTATTGGGCGCTCTTCCGCTTCCTCGCTC
ACTGACTCGCTGCGCTCGGTCGTTCGGCTGCGGCGAGCGGTATCAGCTCACTCAAAGGCGGTAATACGGT
TATCCACAGAATCAGGGGATAACGCAGGAAAGAACATGTGAGCAAAAGGCCAGCAAAAGGCCAGGAACCG
TAAAAAGGCCGCGTTGCTGGCGTTTTTCCATAGGCTCCGCCCCCCTGACGAGCATCACAAAAATCGACGC
TCAAGTCAGAGGTGGCGAAACCCGACAGGACTATAAAGATACCAGGCGTTTCCCCCTGGAAGCTCCCTCG
TGCGCTCTCCTGTTCCGACCCTGCCGCTTACCGGATACCTGTCCGCCTTTCTCCCTTCGGGAAGCGTGGC
GCTTTCTCATAGCTCACGCTGTAGGTATCTCAGTTCGGTGTAGGTCGTTCGCTCCAAGCTGGGCTGTGTG
CACGAACCCCCCGTTCAGCCCGACCGCTGCGCCTTATCCGGTAACTATCGTCTTGAGTCCAACCCGGTAA
GACACGACTTATCGCCACTGGCAGCAGCCACTGGTAACAGGATTAGCAGAGCGAGGTATGTAGGCGGTGC
TACAGAGTTCTTGAAGTGGTGGCCTAACTACGGCTACACTAGAAGGACAGTATTTGGTATCTGCGCTCTG
CTGAAGCCAGTTACCTTCGGAAAAAGAGTTGGTAGCTCTTGATCCGGCAAACAAACCACCGCTGGTAGCG
GTGGTTTTTTTGTTTGCAAGCAGCAGATTACGCGCAGAAAAAAAGGATCTCAAGAAGATCCTTTGATCTT
TTCTACGGGGTCTGACGCTCAGTGGAACGAAAACTCACGTTAAGGGATTTTGGTCATGAGATTATCAAAA
AGGATCTTCACCTAGATCCTTTTAAATTAAAAATGAAGTTTTAAATCAATCTAAAGTATATATGAGTAAA
CTTGGTCTGACAGTTACCAATGCTTAATCAGTGAGGCACCTATCTCAGCGATCTGTCTATTTCGTTCATC
CATAGTTGCCTGACTCCCCGTCGTGTAGATAACTACGATACGGGAGGGCTTACCATCTGGCCCCAGTGCT
GCAATGATACCGCGAGACCCACGCTCACCGGCTCCAGATTTATCAGCAATAAACCAGCCAGCCGGAAGGG
CCGAGCGCAGAAGTGGTCCTGCAACTTTATCCGCCTCCATCCAGTCTATTAATTGTTGCCGGGAAGCTAG
AGTAAGTAGTTCGCCAGTTAATAGTTTGCGCAACGTTGTTGCCATTGCTACAGGCATCGTGGTGTCACGC
TCGTCGTTTGGTATGGCTTCATTCAGCTCCGGTTCCCAACGATCAAGGCGAGTTACATGATCCCCCATGT
TGTGCAAAAAAGCGGTTAGCTCCTTCGGTCCTCCGATCGTTGTCAGAAGTAAGTTGGCCGCAGTGTTATC
ACTCATGGTTATGGCAGCACTGCATAATTCTCTTACTGTCATGCCATCCGTAAGATGCTTTTCTGTGACT
GGTGAGTACTCAACCAAGTCATTCTGAGAATAGTGTATGCGGCGACCGAGTTGCTCTTGCCCGGCGTCAA
TACGGGATAATACCGCGCCACATAGCAGAACTTTAAAAGTGCTCATCATTGGAAAACGTTCTTCGGGGCG
AAAACTCTCAAGGATCTTACCGCTGTTGAGATCCAGTTCGATGTAACCCACTCGTGCACCCAACTGATCT
TCAGCATCTTTTACTTTCACCAGCGTTTCTGGGTGAGCAAAAACAGGAAGGCAAAATGCCGCAAAAAAGG
GAATAAGGGCGACACGGAAATGTTGAATACTCATACTCTTCCTTTTTCAATATTATTGAAGCATTTATCA
GGGTTATTGTCTCATGAGCGGATACATATTTGAATGTATTTAGAAAAATAAACAAATAGGGGTTCCGCGC
ACATTTCCCCGAAAAGTGCCAC
Features (pLannotate 1.2.2; 17 found; start..end, strand, type, name):
      4..432     +  rep_origin     f1 ori (sequence partly withheld): f1 bacteriophage origin of replication; arrow indicates direction of (+) strand synthesis
    463..620     -  CDS            lacZα (fragment): LacZα fragment of β-galactosidase; lacZ fragment
    623..641     +  promoter       T7 promoter: promoter for bacteriophage T7 RNA polymerase
    666..4802    +  gene           mini-white: white; This modified version of the white gene lacks part of the first intron.
   4809..4842    -  protein_bind   loxP: Cre-mediated recombination occurs in the 8-bp core sequence (GCATACAT). Cre recombinase
   4856..5602    +  CDS            metl (fragment): METL_DROME - Experimental evidence at protein level: Swiss-Prot protein existence level 1. Probable methyltransferase. From Drosophila melanogaster (Fruit fly).
   6983..9520    +  CDS            GAL4: GAL4_YEAST - Experimental evidence at protein level: Swiss-Prot protein existence level 1. This protein is a positive regulator for the gene expression of the galactose-induced genes such as GAL1, GAL2, GAL7, GAL10, and MEL1 which code for the enzymes used to convert galactose to glucose. It recognizes a 17 base pair sequence in (5'-CGGRNNRCYNYNCNCCG-3') the upstream activating sequence (UAS-G) of these genes. From Saccharomyces cerevisiae (strain ATCC 204508 / S288c) (Baker's yeast).
   9179..9523    +  CDS            GAL4 activation domain: activation domain of the GAL4 transcriptional activator; Saccharomyces cerevisiae GAL4 (truncated)
   9849..9918    +  protein_bind   attB: attB site for the φC31 integrase (Groth et al., 2000) phage φC31 integrase
  10137..10155   -  promoter       T3 promoter: promoter for bacteriophage T3 RNA polymerase
  10198..10220   -  protein_bind   lac operator (fragment): The lac repressor binds to the lac operator to inhibit transcription in E. coli. This inhibition can be relieved by adding lactose or isopropyl-β-D-thiogalactopyranoside (IPTG). lac repressor encoded by lacI
  10224..10254   -  promoter       lac promoter: promoter for the E. coli lac operon
  10269..10290   -  protein_bind   CAP binding site: CAP binding activates transcription in the presence of cAMP. E. coli catabolite activator protein
  10303..10395   -  CDS            lacI (fragment): lac repressor; lacI; The lac repressor binds to the lac operator to inhibit transcription in E. coli. This inhibition can be relieved by adding lactose or isopropyl-β-D-thiogalactopyranoside (IPTG).
  10578..11166   -  rep_origin     ori: high-copy-number ColE1/pMB1/pBR322/pUC origin of replication
  11337..12197   -  CDS            AmpR: β-lactamase; bla; confers resistance to ampicillin, carbenicillin, and related antibiotics
  12198..12302   -  promoter       AmpR promoter: bla
