[The description below was written by a language model from this plasmid's Addgene catalogue record and pLannotate feature annotations shown in this document.]
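Description:
pattB-synaptobrevin-3-QFBD-G4MDAD-hsp70 is a 12.3 kb Drosophila transgenesis plasmid built on the pattB backbone and catalogued as an insect expression vector. It is propagated in E. coli through a high-copy ColE1/pUC-type origin with ampicillin selection (AmpR and its bla promoter). It also retains Bluescript-style remnants: an f1 origin, lacZα and lac promoter/operator fragments, and T7 and T3 promoters. For fly work it carries a φC31 attB site, which allows integrase-mediated insertion into a genomic attP landing site. A mini-white gene serves as the eye-colour marker for identifying transformants, and a single loxP site lies just downstream of it.

The payload is a synthetic 2.75 kb chimeric transcription factor, QFBD-G4MDAD, cloned between EcoRI and AatII. According to the record it joins a recodonized DNA-binding domain from QF to the middle domain and activation domain of yeast GAL4. The feature table supports this, annotating most of the open reading frame as GAL4 with the GAL4 activation domain at its 3′ end; the QF portion is not annotated separately. Expression is driven by a synaptobrevin promoter introduced into the backbone. The annotation software does not call this promoter itself, though the fragment it labels as Drosophila metl lies upstream of the coding region and probably belongs to that genomic regulatory fragment. The name indicates an hsp70 sequence following the insert, presumably a terminator, which is also unannotated.

The construct belongs to a set of improved Q-system reagents for binary gene expression in flies. A factor with the QF binding domain would be expected to activate QUAS-linked reporters or effectors, here in the cells where the synaptobrevin promoter is active.
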