Addgene plasmid #46111: pattB-synaptobrevin-3-QFBD-G4MDAD-hsp70
Depositing lab: Christopher Potter. Depositing organization: Johns Hopkins University and School of Medicine. Publication: Improved and expanded Q-system reagents for genetic manipulations. Riabinina O, Luginbuhl D, Marr E, Liu S, Wu MN, Luo L, Potter CJ. Nat Methods. 2015 Jan 12. doi: 10.1038/nmeth.3250. PubMed 25581800.
Backbone
  Vector backbone: pattB
  Backbone size w/o insert (bp): 7400
  Total vector size (bp): 12325
  Modifications to backbone: Introduced synaptobrevin promoter
  Vector type: Insect Expression
  Selectable markers: white
Growth in bacteria
  Bacterial resistance: Ampicillin, 100 μg/mL
  Growth temperature: 37°C
  Growth strain: DH5alpha
  Copy number: Unknown
Gene/Insert
  Gene/Insert name: QFBD-G4MDAD (alt names: QF recodonized; GAL4 middle domain; Gal4 Activation Domain)
  Species: Synthetic
  Insert size (bp): 2754
  Cloning method: Restriction Enzyme; 5′ cloning site EcoRI (not destroyed); 3′ cloning site AatII (not destroyed)
  Sequencing primers: 5′ SYBFOR5: TGGAAGACAGTGAAAGAGGC; 3′ hsp70REV-SEQ:GCAAACTCACTCCCTGACA
Terms and licenses: Academic/Nonprofit Terms; Industry Terms: Not Available to Industry
Depositor comments: Please see this additional reference https://www.ncbi.nlm.nih.gov/pubmed/20434990 for more information on the Q-system.
How to cite: pattB-synaptobrevin-3-QFBD-G4MDAD-hsp70 was a gift from Christopher Potter (Addgene plasmid # 46111 ; http://n2t.net/addgene:46111 ; RRID:Addgene_46111)
