>Addgene plasmid #46111 | pattB-synaptobrevin-3-QFBD-G4MDAD-hsp70 | addgene partial sequence | sequence record 68134 | SYBFOR5 5'-TGGAAGACAGTGAAAGAGGC-3'
ATCATCGACAGCCGAATTCCAACATGCCACCCAAGCGCAAAACGCTTAACGCTGCGGCTGAGGCTAACGC
TCATGCCGACGGACACGCCGACGGAAACGCCGACGGACACGTGGCCAATACGGCCGCGTCCTCGAATAAT
GCGAGGTTCGCTGATCTCACTAACATCGATACTCCGGGTCTGGGACCCACAACTACGACCCTGCTCGTGG
AACCAGCACGCTCAAAGCGTCAACGAGTGTCCCGCGCATGCGACCAGTGCCGTGCAGCCCGAGAGAAATG
CGACGGAATACAGCCTGCGTGTTTCCCGTGCGTTTCCCAGGGAAGGTCCTGCACTTATCAGGCTTCGCCG
AAAAAGAGGGGAGTTCAAACCGGTTATATTCGTACGCTGGAGCTCGCCCTCGCCTGGATGTTTGAAAATG
TCGCGCGTTCCGAAGATGCCTTGCATAACCTCCTCGTCCGTGACGCCGGACAAGGATCAGCTCTGCTCGT
TGGTAAAGATTCGCCGGCTGCCGAGCGACTCCATGCCCGTTGGGCTACTAGCCGTGTCAATAAGAGCATT
ACCCGCCTCCTCATTGACTCGGCAGCTCATCATGATAACTCCACAATTCCGTTGGATTTTATGCCCAGGG
ATGCTCTTCATGGATTTGATTGGTCTGAAGAGGATGACATGTCGGATGGCTTGCCCTTCCTGAAAACGGA
CCCCAACAATAATGGGTTCTTTGGCGACGGTTCTCTCTTATGTATTCTTCGATCTATTGGCTTTAAACCG
GAAAATTACACGAACTCTAACGTTAACAGGCTCCCGACCATGATTACGGATAGATACACGTTGGCTTCTA
GATCCACAACATCCCGTTTACTTCAAAGTTATCTCAATAATTTTCACCCCTACTGCCCTATCGTGCACTC
AC
