>Addgene plasmid #46111 | pattB-synaptobrevin-3-QFBD-G4MDAD-hsp70 | addgene partial sequence | sequence record 68517 | hsp70REV-SEQ 5'-GCAAACTCACTCCCTGACA-3'
AATATATTCTATTTATTAACCAAGTAGCTAATATAGCTAAAATCAATTTGTTGCTAACTTAAAACTAACA
TAATTATGTATTAGTTATTTACATTCTTTTGGTTGGTTACAACCAAATAAATAATATCACTTTTAAAAAC
TTAAGCCAGGAACTGAATAATTTTCTATTTGGCTTTAGTCGACGGTATCGATAGACGTCTATTACTCTTT
TTTTGGGTTTGGTGGGGTATCTTCATCATCGAATAGATAGTTATATACATCATCCATTGTAGTGGTATTA
AACATCCCTGTAGTGATTCCAAACGCGTTATACGCAGTTTGGTCCGTCCAACCAGGTGACAGTGGTTTTG
AATTATTACCATCATCAATTTTACTAGCCGTGATTTCATTATTCATGAAGTTATCATGAACGTTAGAGGA
GGCAATTGGTTGTGAAAGCGCTTGAGAATTTGTTTGAGTTGTTATGAGGTTCGGACCGTTGCTACTGTTA
GTGAAAGTGAAGGACAATGAGCTATCAGCAATATTCCCACTTTGATTAAAATTGGCGCCACCAAACAAAG
CAGACGGGGTCAGTGGCACTAATGATTGCAGCTGTTGCTGTTGCCCTAGAAAAGGCGTGACTGAGCGATG
CGAAGGTGTGCTTCTTGGTATTGTCACTGGAGAGTTACGAGAGGGTGGACGGTTAGATAACAGCTTGACT
AGATCACTGAAACTTGCTCCTGATTTCAATGGCACAGGTGAAGGCCCTACTGAGCCAGGAGAAACATATT
TAACACTGATA
